Addgene plasmid #142888: TFORF1929
Purpose: Lentiviral vector for overexpressing transcription factor ORFs with unique 24-bp barcodes. Barcodes facilitate identification of transcription factors in pooled screens.
Depositing lab: Feng Zhang. Depositing organization: Broad Institute. Publication: A transcription factor atlas of directed differentiation. Joung J, Ma S, Tay T, Geiger-Schuller KR, Kirchgatterer PC, Verdine VK, Guo B, Arias-Garcia MA, Allen WE, Singh A, Kuksenko O, Abudayyeh OO, Gootenberg JS, Fu Z, Macrae RK, Buenrostro JD, Regev A, Zhang F. Cell. 2023 Jan 5;186(1):209-229.e26. doi: 10.1016/j.cell.2022.11.026. PubMed 36608654.
Backbone
  Vector backbone: pLX_TRC317
  Backbone manufacturer: Broad Institute Genetic Perturbation Platform
  Backbone size w/o insert (bp): 8264
  Vector type: Mammalian Expression, Lentiviral
  Selectable markers: Puromycin
Growth in bacteria
  Bacterial resistance: Ampicillin, 100 μg/mL
  Growth temperature: 37°C
  Growth strain: NEB Stable
  Copy number: High Copy
Gene/Insert
  Gene/Insert name: XRCC4
  Species: H. sapiens (human)
  Insert size (bp): 1106
  Entrez Gene: XRCC4 (a.k.a. SSMED, hXRCC4)
  Promoter: EF1a
  Cloning method: Unknown
  Sequencing primers: 5′ GGGTGGAGACTGAAGTTAGGCCAG; 3′ CACATAGCGTAAAAGGAGCAACATAG
Terms and licenses: Academic/Nonprofit Terms; Industry Terms: Not Available to Industry
Depositor comments: NM_003401,NM_022550,ENST00000282268,ENST00000396027 . The transcription factor ORF portion of this plasmid was synthesized by Genewiz. Please test multiple small colonies in case of plasmid recombination. To make this collection available in a timely manner, a portion of this collection was not fully sequenced by Addgene. If an Addgene verified full plasmid sequence is not available, please contact us prior to placing an order to request the full sequence.
How to cite: TFORF1929 was a gift from Feng Zhang (Addgene plasmid # 142888 ; http://n2t.net/addgene:142888 ; RRID:Addgene_142888)
