[The description below was written by a language model from this plasmid's Addgene catalogue record and pLannotate feature annotations shown in this document.]
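Description:
TFORF1929 is a third-generation-style, self-inactivating lentiviral expression plasmid built on the pLX_TRC317 backbone, carrying the human XRCC4 open reading frame as one member of a barcoded transcription factor ORF collection. In bacteria it is maintained through a high-copy ColE1/pUC-type origin and selected with ampicillin via the β-lactamase gene. An f1 origin and remnants of a lac/T7/T3 cloning region are also present in the backbone. The depositor notes that the plasmid can recombine, as is common for LTR-containing vectors.

The viral portion begins with an RSV promoter fused to a truncated HIV-1 5' LTR, which drives production of the genomic RNA in packaging cells. It is followed by the Ψ packaging signal, a gag fragment, the Rev response element for Rev-dependent nuclear export, and a cPPT/CTS element. The 3' LTR carries the ΔU3 deletion, so the integrated provirus lacks LTR promoter activity, and an SV40 polyadenylation signal lies downstream of it.

Two expression units sit between the LTRs. An SV40 early promoter drives puromycin N-acetyltransferase for selecting transduced mammalian cells, and a strong constitutive EF-1α promoter drives XRCC4, with a WPRE downstream to enhance transcript stability and expression. XRCC4 is annotated as a DNA ligase IV partner acting in non-homologous end joining and V(D)J recombination.

According to the record, each ORF in this collection is linked to a unique 24-bp barcode. The barcode is not annotated in the feature table, so its position is not stated. The barcodes allow the overexpressed factors to be identified in pooled overexpression screens.
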