Features (pLannotate 1.2.2; 31 found; start..end, strand, type, name):
      5..231     +  promoter       RSV promoter: Rous sarcoma virus enhancer/promoter
    232..412     +  LTR            5' LTR (truncated): truncated 5' long terminal repeat (LTR) from HIV-1
    459..584     +  misc_feature   HIV-1 Ψ: packaging signal of human immunodeficiency virus type 1
    568..931     +  CDS            HIV-1 gag (fragment): gag protein from human immunodeficiency virus 1; gag
   1077..1310    +  misc_feature   RRE: The Rev response element (RRE) of HIV-1 allows for Rev-dependent mRNA export from the nucleus to the cytoplasm.
   1687..1713    +  CDS            Rev (fragment): human immunodeficiency virus 1 (HIV-1) Rev protein; rev; enhances nuclear export of unspliced and incompletely spliced viral mRNAs
   1720..1743    +  promoter       SV40 promoter (fragment): SV40 early promoter
   1744..1815    +  promoter       SV40 promoter (fragment): SV40 enhancer and early promoter
   1839..1974    +  rep_origin     SV40 ori: SV40 origin of replication
   2020..2616    +  CDS            PuroR (fragment): puromycin N-acetyltransferase; pac from Streptomyces; confers resistance to puromycin
   2665..2782    +  misc_feature   cPPT/CTS: central polypurine tract and central termination sequence of HIV-1
   2847..2913    +  CDS            small t antigen (fragment): SV40 (simian virus 40) small t antigen
   2920..4098    +  promoter       EF-1α promoter: strong constitutive promoter for human elongation factor EF-1α
   4115..5116    +  CDS            XRCC4: XRCC4_HUMAN - Experimental evidence at protein level: Swiss-Prot protein existence level 1. Involved in DNA non-homologous end joining (NHEJ) required for double-strand break repair and V(D)J recombination. Binds to DNA and to DNA ligase IV (LIG4). The LIG4-XRCC4 complex is responsible for the NHEJ ligation step, and XRCC4 enhances the joining activity of LIG4. Binding of the LIG4-XRCC4 complex to DNA ends is dependent on the assembly of the DNA-dependent protein kinase complex DNA-PK to these DNA ends. From Homo sapiens (Human).
   5132..5185    +  promoter       U6 promoter (fragment): RNA polymerase III promoter for human U6 snRNA
   5227..5815    +  misc_feature   WPRE: woodchuck hepatitis virus posttranscriptional regulatory element
   5866..5885    +  misc_feature   cPPT/CTS (fragment): central polypurine tract and central termination sequence of HIV-1
   5887..6120    +  LTR            3' LTR (ΔU3): self-inactivating 3' long terminal repeat (LTR) from HIV-1
   6198..6319    +  polyA_signal   SV40 poly(A) signal: SV40 polyadenylation signal
   6359..6494    +  rep_origin     SV40 ori: SV40 origin of replication
   6515..6533    -  promoter       T7 promoter: promoter for bacteriophage T7 RNA polymerase
   6541..6696    +  CDS            lacZα (fragment): LacZα fragment of β-galactosidase; lacZ fragment
   6701..7129    +  rep_origin     f1 ori (sequence partly withheld): f1 bacteriophage origin of replication; arrow indicates direction of (+) strand synthesis
   7182..7286    +  promoter       AmpR promoter: bla
   7287..8147    +  CDS            AmpR: β-lactamase; bla; confers resistance to ampicillin, carbenicillin, and related antibiotics
   8318..8906    +  rep_origin     ori: high-copy-number ColE1/pMB1/pBR322/pUC origin of replication
   9089..9181    +  CDS            lacI (fragment): lac repressor; lacI; The lac repressor binds to the lac operator to inhibit transcription in E. coli. This inhibition can be relieved by adding lactose or isopropyl-β-D-thiogalactopyranoside (IPTG).
   9194..9215    +  protein_bind   CAP binding site: CAP binding activates transcription in the presence of cAMP. E. coli catabolite activator protein
   9230..9260    +  promoter       lac promoter: promoter for the E. coli lac operon
   9268..9284    +  protein_bind   lac operator: The lac repressor binds to the lac operator to inhibit transcription in E. coli. This inhibition can be relieved by adding lactose or isopropyl-β-D-thiogalactopyranoside (IPTG). lac repressor encoded by lacI
   9329..9347    +  promoter       T3 promoter: promoter for bacteriophage T3 RNA polymerase
>Addgene plasmid #142888 | TFORF1929 | addgene full sequence | sequence record 396072 | Addgene NGS Result
TTAATGTAGTCTTATGCAATACTCTTGTAGTCTTGCAACATGGTAACGATGAGTTAGCAACATGCCTTAC
AAGGAGAGAAAAAGCACCGTGCATGCCGATTGGTGGAAGTAAGGTGGTACGATCGTGCCTTATTAGGAAG
GCAACAGACGGGTCTGACATGGATTGGACGAACCACTGAATTGCCGCATTGCAGAGATATTGTATTTAAG
TGCCTAGCTCGATACATAAACGGGTCTCTCTGGTTAGACCAGATCTGAGCCTGGGAGCTCTCTGGCTAAC
TAGGGAACCCACTGCTTAAGCCTCAATAAAGCTTGCCTTGAGTGCTTCAAGTAGTGTGTGCCCGTCTGTT
GTGTGACTCTGGTAACTAGAGATCCCTCAGACCCTTTTAGTCAGTGTGGAAAATCTCTAGCAGTGGCGCC
CGAACAGGGACTTGAAAGCGAAAGGGAAACCAGAGGAGCTCTCTCGACGCAGGACTCGGCTTGCTGAAGC
GCGCACGGCAAGAGGCGAGGGGCGGCGACTGGTGAGTACGCCAAAAATTTTGACTAGCGGAGGCTAGAAG
GAGAGAGATGGGTGCGAGAGCGTCAGTATTAAGCGGGGGAGAATTAGATCGCGATGGGAAAAAATTCGGT
TAAGGCCAGGGGGAAAGAAAAAATATAAATTAAAACATATAGTATGGGCAAGCAGGGAGCTAGAACGATT
CGCAGTTAATCCTGGCCTGTTAGAAACATCAGAAGGCTGTAGACAAATACTGGGACAGCTACAACCATCC
CTTCAGACAGGATCAGAAGAACTTAGATCATTATATAATACAGTAGCAACCCTCTATTGTGTGCATCAAA
GGATAGAGATAAAAGACACCAAGGAAGCTTTAGACAAGATAGAGGAAGAGCAAAACAAAAGTAAGACCAC
CGCACAGCAAGCGGCCGCTGATCTTCAGACCTGGAGGAGGAGATATGAGGGACAATTGGAGAAGTGAATT
ATATAAATATAAAGTAGTAAAAATTGAACCATTAGGAGTAGCACCCACCAAGGCAAAGAGAAGAGTGGTG
CAGAGAGAAAAAAGAGCAGTGGGAATAGGAGCTTTGTTCCTTGGGTTCTTGGGAGCAGCAGGAAGCACTA
TGGGCGCAGCGTCAATGACGCTGACGGTACAGGCCAGACAATTATTGTCTGGTATAGTGCAGCAGCAGAA
CAATTTGCTGAGGGCTATTGAGGCGCAACAGCATCTGTTGCAACTCACAGTCTGGGGCATCAAGCAGCTC
CAGGCAAGAATCCTGGCTGTGGAAAGATACCTAAAGGATCAACAGCTCCTGGGGATTTGGGGTTGCTCTG
GAAAACTCATTTGCACCACTGCTGTGCCTTGGAATGCTAGTTGGAGTAATAAATCTCTGGAACAGATTTG
GAATCACACGACCTGGATGGAGTGGGACAGAGAAATTAACAATTACACAAGCTTAATACACTCCTTAATT
GAAGAATCGCAAAACCAGCAAGAAAAGAATGAACAAGAATTATTGGAATTAGATAAATGGGCAAGTTTGT
GGAATTGGTTTAACATAACAAATTGGCTGTGGTATATAAAATTATTCATAATGATAGTAGGAGGCTTGGT
AGGTTTAAGAATAGTTTTTGCTGTACTTTCTATAGTGAATAGAGTTAGGCAGGGATATTCACCATTATCG
TTTCAGACCCACCTCCCAACCCCGAGGGGACCCATGCATTGCATCTCAATTAGTCAGCAACCAGGTGTGG
AAAGTCCCCAGGCTCCCCAGCAGGCAGAAGTATGCAAAGCATGCGTCTCAATTAGTCAGCAACCATAGTC
CCGCCCCTAACTCCGCCCATCCCGCCCCTAACTCCGCCCAGTTCCGCCCATTCTCCGCCCCATGGCTGAC
TAATTTTTTTTATTTATGCAGAGGCCGAGGCCGCCTCGGCCTCTGAGCTATTCCAGAAGTAGTGAGGAGG
CTTTTTTGGAGGCCTAGGCTTTTGCAAAAAGCTTTCTAGAGGTACCACCGGAGCTTACCATGACCGAGTA
CAAGCCCACGGTGCGCCTCGCCACCCGCGACGACGTCCCCAGGGCCGTACGCACCCTCGCCGCCGCGTTC
GCCGACTACCCCGCCACGCGCCACACCGTCGATCCGGACCGCCACATCGAGCGGGTCACCGAGCTGCAAG
AACTCTTCCTCACGCGCGTCGGGCTCGACATCGGCAAGGTGTGGGTCGCGGACGACGGCGCCGCCGTGGC
GGTCTGGACCACGCCGGAGAGCGTCGAAGCGGGGGCGGTGTTCGCCGAGATCGGCCCGCGCATGGCCGAG
TTGAGCGGTTCCCGGCTGGCCGCGCAGCAACAGATGGAAGGCCTCCTGGCGCCGCACCGGCCCAAGGAGC
CCGCGTGGTTCCTGGCCACCGTCGGCGTCTCGCCCGACCACCAGGGCAAGGGTCTGGGCAGCGCCGTCGT
GCTCCCCGGAGTGGAGGCGGCCGAGCGCGCCGGGGTGCCCGCCTTCCTGGAGACCTCCGCGCCCCGCAAC
CTCCCCTTCTACGAGCGGCTCGGCTTCACCGTCACCGCCGACGTCGAGGTGCCCGAAGGACCGCGCACCT
GGTGCATGACCCGCAAGCCCGGTGCCAGTTAACGAATTCTAGATCTTGAGACAAATGGCAGTATTCATCC
ACAATTTTAAAAGAAAAGGGGGGATTGGGGGGTACAGTGCAGGGGAAAGAATAGTAGACATAATAGCAAC
AGACATACAAACTAAAGAATTACAAAAACAAATTACAAAAATTCAAAATTTTCGGGTTTATTACAGGGAC
AGCAGAGATCCACTTTGGCGCCGGCTCGAGGCCTGCAGGTGCAAAGATGGATAAAGTTTTAAACAGAGAG
GAATCTTTGCAGCTAATGGACCTTCTAGGTCTTGAAAGGAGTGGGAATTGGCTCCGGTGCCCGTCAGTGG
GCAGAGCGCACATCGCCCACAGTCCCCGAGAAGTTGGGGGGAGGGGTCGGCAATTGAACCGGTGCCTAGA
GAAGGTGGCGCGGGGTAAACTGGGAAAGTGATGTCGTGTACTGGCTCCGCCTTTTTCCCGAGGGTGGGGG
AGAACCGTATATAAGTGCAGTAGTCGCCGTGAACGTTCTTTTTCGCAACGGGTTTGCCGCCAGAACACAG
GTAAGTGCCGTGTGTGGTTCCCGCGGGCCTGGCCTCTTTACGGGTTATGGCCCTTGCGTGCCTTGAATTA
CTTCCACCTGGCTGCAGTACGTGATTCTTGATCCCGAGCTTCGGGTTGGAAGTGGGTGGGAGAGTTCGAG
GCCTTGCGCTTAAGGAGCCCCTTCGCCTCGTGCTTGAGTTGAGGCCTGGCCTGGGCGCTGGGGCCGCCGC
GTGCGAATCTGGTGGCACCTTCGCGCCTGTCTCGCTGCTTTCGATAAGTCTCTAGCCATTTAAAATTTTT
GATGACCTGCTGCGACGCTTTTTTTCTGGCAAGATAGTCTTGTAAATGCGGGCCAAGATCTGCACACTGG
TATTTCGGTTTTTGGGGCCGCGGGCGGCGACGGGGCCCGTGCGTCCCAGCGCACATGTTCGGCGAGGCGG
GGCCTGCGAGCGCGGCCACCGAGAATCGGACGGGGGTAGTCTCAAGCTGGCCGGCCTGCTCTGGTGCCTG
GCCTCGCGCCGCCGTGTATCGCCCCGCCCTGGGCGGCAAGGCTGGCCCGGTCGGCACCAGTTGCGTGAGC
GGAAAGATGGCCGCTTCCCGGCCCTGCTGCAGGGAGCTCAAAATGGAGGACGCGGCGCTCGGGAGAGCGG
GCGGGTGAGTCACCCACACAAAGGAAAAGGGCCTTTCCGTCCTCAGCCGTCGCTTCATGTGACTCCACGG
AGTACCGGGCGCCGTCCAGGCACCTCGATTAGTTCTCGAGCTTTTGGAGTACGTCGTCTTTAGGTTGGGG
GGAGGGGTTTTATGCGATGGAGTTTCCCCACACTGAGTGGGTGGAGACTGAAGTTAGGCCAGCTTGGCAC
TTGATGTAATTCTCCTTGGAATTTGCCCTTTTTGAGTTTGGATCTTGGTTCATTCTCAAGCCTCAGACAG
TGGTTCAAAGTTTTTTTCTTCCATTTCAGGTGTCGTGAGGCTAGCACCGCCACCATGGAGAGAAAAATAA
GCAGAATCCACCTTGTTTCTGAACCCAGTATAACTCATTTTCTACAAGTATCTTGGGAGAAAACACTGGA
ATCTGGTTTTGTTATTACACTTACTGATGGTCATTCAGCATGGACTGGGACAGTTTCTGAATCAGAGATT
TCCCAAGAAGCTGATGACATGGCAATGGAAAAAGGGAAATATGTTGGTGAACTGAGAAAAGCATTGTTGT
CAGGAGCAGGACCAGCTGATGTATACACGTTTAATTTTTCTAAAGAGTCTTGTTATTTCTTCTTTGAGAA
AAACCTGAAAGATGTCTCATTCAGACTTGGTTCCTTCAACCTAGAGAAAGTTGAAAACCCAGCTGAAGTC
ATTAGAGAACTTATTTGTTATTGCTTGGACACCATTGCAGAAAATCAAGCCAAAAATGAGCACCTGCAGA
AAGAAAATGAAAGGCTTCTGAGAGATTGGAATGATGTTCAAGGACGATTTGAAAAATGTGTGAGTGCTAA
GGAAGCTTTGGAGACTGATCTTTATAAGCGGTTTATTCTGGTGTTGAATGAGAAGAAAACAAAAATCAGA
AGTTTGCATAATAAATTATTAAATGCAGCTCAAGAACGAGAAAAGGACATCAAACAAGAAGGGGAAACTG
CAATCTGTTCTGAAATGACTGCTGACCGAGATCCAGTCTATGATGAGAGTACTGATGAGGAAAGTGAAAA
CCAAACTGATCTCTCTGGGTTGGCTTCAGCTGCTGTAAGTAAAGATGATTCCATTATTTCAAGTCTTGAT
GTCACTGATATTGCACCAAGTAGAAAAAGGAGACAGCGAATGCAAAGAAATCTTGGGACAGAACCTAAAA
TGGCTCCTCAGGAGAATCAGCTTCAAGAAAAGGAAAAGCCTGATTCTTCACTACCTGAGACGTCTAAAAA
GGAGCACATCTCAGCTGAAAACATGTCTTTAGAAACTCTGAGAAACAGCAGCCCAGAAGACCTCTTTGAT
GAGATTTAGTAATGAACTAGTCCGTAACTTGAAAGTATTTCGATTTCTTGGCTTTATATATCTTGTGGAA
AGGACGACAACACAAGCTAGCTGTGGCGGCGACGCGTTAAGTCGACAATCAACCTCTGGATTACAAAATT
TGTGAAAGATTGACTGGTATTCTTAACTATGTTGCTCCTTTTACGCTATGTGGATACGCTGCTTTAATGC
CTTTGTATCATGCTATTGCTTCCCGTATGGCTTTCATTTTCTCCTCCTTGTATAAATCCTGGTTGCTGTC
TCTTTATGAGGAGTTGTGGCCCGTTGTCAGGCAACGTGGCGTGGTGTGCACTGTGTTTGCTGACGCAACC
CCCACTGGTTGGGGCATTGCCACCACCTGTCAGCTCCTTTCCGGGACTTTCGCTTTCCCCCTCCCTATTG
CCACGGCGGAACTCATCGCCGCCTGCCTTGCCCGCTGCTGGACAGGGGCTCGGCTGTTGGGCACTGACAA
TTCCGTGGTGTTGTCGGGGAAATCATCGTCCTTTCCTTGGCTGCTCGCCTGTGTTGCCACCTGGATTCTG
CGCGGGACGTCCTTCTGCTACGTCCCTTCGGCCCTCAATCCAGCGGACCTTCCTTCCCGCGGCCTGCTGC
CGGCTCTGCGGCCTCTTCCGCGTCTTCGCCTTCGCCCTCAGACGAGTCGGATCTCCCTTTGGGCCGCCTC
CCCGCGTCGACTTTAAGACCAATGACTTACAAGGCAGCTGTAGATCTTAGCCACTTTTTAAAAGAAAAGG
GGGGACTGGAAGGGCTAATTCACTCCCAACGAAGACAAGATCTGCTTTTTGCTTGTACTGGGTCTCTCTG
GTTAGACCAGATCTGAGCCTGGGAGCTCTCTGGCTAACTAGGGAACCCACTGCTTAAGCCTCAATAAAGC
TTGCCTTGAGTGCTTCAAGTAGTGTGTGCCCGTCTGTTGTGTGACTCTGGTAACTAGAGATCCCTCAGAC
CCTTTTAGTCAGTGTGGAAAATCTCTAGCAGTACGTATAGTAGTTCATGTCATCTTATTATTCAGTATTT
ATAACTTGCAAAGAAATGAATATCAGAGAGTGAGAGGAACTTGTTTATTGCAGCTTATAATGGTTACAAA
TAAAGCAATAGCATCACAAATTTCACAAATAAAGCATTTTTTTCACTGCATTCTAGTTGTGGTTTGTCCA
AACTCATCAATGTATCTTATCATGTCTGGCTCTAGCTATCCCGCCCCTAACTCCGCCCATCCCGCCCCTA
ACTCCGCCCAGTTCCGCCCATTCTCCGCCCCATGGCTGACTAATTTTTTTTATTTATGCAGAGGCCGAGG
CCGCCTCGGCCTCTGAGCTATTCCAGAAGTAGTGAGGAGGCTTTTTTGGAGGCCTAGGGACGTACCCAAT
TCGCCCTATAGTGAGTCGTATTACGCGCGCTCACTGGCCGTCGTTTTACAACGTCGTGACTGGGAAAACC
CTGGCGTTACCCAACTTAATCGCCTTGCAGCACATCCCCCTTTCGCCAGCTGGCGTAATAGCGAAGAGGC
CCGCACCGATCGCCCTTCCCAACAGTTGCGCAGCCTGAATGGCGAATGGG
[124 nt withheld, positions 6701-6824]
C
[91 nt withheld, positions 6826-6916]
A
[49 nt withheld, positions 6918-6966]
CCTTTGACGTTGGAGTCCACGTTCTTT
[37 nt withheld, positions 6994-7030]
ACCCTATCTCGGTCTATTCTTTTGATTTATAAGGGATTTTGCCGATTTCGGCCTATTGGTTAAAAAATGA
GCTGATTTAACAAAAATTTAACGCGAATTTTAACAAAATATTAACGCTTACAATTTAGGTGGCACTTTTC
GGGGAAATGTGCGCGGAACCCCTATTTGTTTATTTTTCTAAATACATTCAAATATGTATCCGCTCATGAG
ACAATAACCCTGATAAATGCTTCAATAATATTGAAAAAGGAAGAGTATGAGTATTCAACATTTCCGTGTC
GCCCTTATTCCCTTTTTTGCGGCATTTTGCCTTCCTGTTTTTGCTCACCCAGAAACGCTGGTGAAAGTAA
AAGATGCTGAAGATCAGTTGGGTGCACGAGTGGGTTACATCGAACTGGATCTCAACAGCGGTAAGATCCT
TGAGAGTTTTCGCCCCGAAGAACGTTTTCCAATGATGAGCACTTTTAAAGTTCTGCTATGTGGCGCGGTA
TTATCCCGTATTGACGCCGGGCAAGAGCAACTCGGTCGCCGCATACACTATTCTCAGAATGACTTGGTTG
AGTACTCACCAGTCACAGAAAAGCATCTTACGGATGGCATGACAGTAAGAGAATTATGCAGTGCTGCCAT
AACCATGAGTGATAACACTGCGGCCAACTTACTTCTGACAACGATCGGAGGACCGAAGGAGCTAACCGCT
TTTTTGCACAACATGGGGGATCATGTAACTCGCCTTGATCGTTGGGAACCGGAGCTGAATGAAGCCATAC
CAAACGACGAGCGTGACACCACGATGCCTGTAGCAATGGCAACAACGTTGCGCAAACTATTAACTGGCGA
ACTACTTACTCTAGCTTCCCGGCAACAATTAATAGACTGGATGGAGGCGGATAAAGTTGCAGGACCACTT
CTGCGCTCGGCCCTTCCGGCTGGCTGGTTTATTGCTGATAAATCTGGAGCCGGTGAGCGTGGGTCTCGCG
GTATCATTGCAGCACTGGGGCCAGATGGTAAGCCCTCCCGTATCGTAGTTATCTACACGACGGGGAGTCA
GGCAACTATGGATGAACGAAATAGACAGATCGCTGAGATAGGTGCCTCACTGATTAAGCATTGGTAACTG
TCAGACCAAGTTTACTCATATATACTTTAGATTGATTTAAAACTTCATTTTTAATTTAAAAGGATCTAGG
TGAAGATCCTTTTTGATAATCTCATGACCAAAATCCCTTAACGTGAGTTTTCGTTCCACTGAGCGTCAGA
CCCCGTAGAAAAGATCAAAGGATCTTCTTGAGATCCTTTTTTTCTGCGCGTAATCTGCTGCTTGCAAACA
AAAAAACCACCGCTACCAGCGGTGGTTTGTTTGCCGGATCAAGAGCTACCAACTCTTTTTCCGAAGGTAA
CTGGCTTCAGCAGAGCGCAGATACCAAATACTGTTCTTCTAGTGTAGCCGTAGTTAGGCCACCACTTCAA
GAACTCTGTAGCACCGCCTACATACCTCGCTCTGCTAATCCTGTTACCAGTGGCTGCTGCCAGTGGCGAT
AAGTCGTGTCTTACCGGGTTGGACTCAAGACGATAGTTACCGGATAAGGCGCAGCGGTCGGGCTGAACGG
GGGGTTCGTGCACACAGCCCAGCTTGGAGCGAACGACCTACACCGAACTGAGATACCTACAGCGTGAGCT
ATGAGAAAGCGCCACGCTTCCCGAAGGGAGAAAGGCGGACAGGTATCCGGTAAGCGGCAGGGTCGGAACA
GGAGAGCGCACGAGGGAGCTTCCAGGGGGAAACGCCTGGTATCTTTATAGTCCTGTCGGGTTTCGCCACC
TCTGACTTGAGCGTCGATTTTTGTGATGCTCGTCAGGGGGGCGGAGCCTATGGAAAAACGCCAGCAACGC
GGCCTTTTTACGGTTCCTGGCCTTTTGCTGGCCTTTTGCTCACATGTTCTTTCCTGCGTTATCCCCTGAT
TCTGTGGATAACCGTATTACCGCCTTTGAGTGAGCTGATACCGCTCGCCGCAGCCGAACGACCGAGCGCA
GCGAGTCAGTGAGCGAGGAAGCGGAAGAGCGCCCAATACGCAAACCGCCTCTCCCCGCGCGTTGGCCGAT
TCATTAATGCAGCTGGCACGACAGGTTTCCCGACTGGAAAGCGGGCAGTGAGCGCAACGCAATTAATGTG
AGTTAGCTCACTCATTAGGCACCCCAGGCTTTACACTTTATGCTTCCGGCTCGTATGTTGTGTGGAATTG
TGAGCGGATAACAATTTCACACAGGAAACAGCTATGACCATGATTACGCCAAGCGCGCAATTAACCCTCA
CTAAAGGGAACAAAAGCTGGAGCTGCAAGC
