>Addgene plasmid #142888 | TFORF1929 | depositor partial sequence | sequence record 280802 | Insert
ACCGCCACCATGGAGAGAAAAATAAGCAGAATCCACCTTGTTTCTGAACCCAGTATAACTCATTTTCTAC
AAGTATCTTGGGAGAAAACACTGGAATCTGGTTTTGTTATTACACTTACTGATGGTCATTCAGCATGGAC
TGGGACAGTTTCTGAATCAGAGATTTCCCAAGAAGCTGATGACATGGCAATGGAAAAAGGGAAATATGTT
GGTGAACTGAGAAAAGCATTGTTGTCAGGAGCAGGACCAGCTGATGTATACACGTTTAATTTTTCTAAAG
AGTCTTGTTATTTCTTCTTTGAGAAAAACCTGAAAGATGTCTCATTCAGACTTGGTTCCTTCAACCTAGA
GAAAGTTGAAAACCCAGCTGAAGTCATTAGAGAACTTATTTGTTATTGCTTGGACACCATTGCAGAAAAT
CAAGCCAAAAATGAGCACCTGCAGAAAGAAAATGAAAGGCTTCTGAGAGATTGGAATGATGTTCAAGGAC
GATTTGAAAAATGTGTGAGTGCTAAGGAAGCTTTGGAGACTGATCTTTATAAGCGGTTTATTCTGGTGTT
GAATGAGAAGAAAACAAAAATCAGAAGTTTGCATAATAAATTATTAAATGCAGCTCAAGAACGAGAAAAG
GACATCAAACAAGAAGGGGAAACTGCAATCTGTTCTGAAATGACTGCTGACCGAGATCCAGTCTATGATG
AGAGTACTGATGAGGAAAGTGAAAACCAAACTGATCTCTCTGGGTTGGCTTCAGCTGCTGTAAGTAAAGA
TGATTCCATTATTTCAAGTCTTGATGTCACTGATATTGCACCAAGTAGAAAAAGGAGACAGCGAATGCAA
AGAAATCTTGGGACAGAACCTAAAATGGCTCCTCAGGAGAATCAGCTTCAAGAAAAGGAAAAGCCTGATT
CTTCACTACCTGAGACGTCTAAAAAGGAGCACATCTCAGCTGAAAACATGTCTTTAGAAACTCTGAGAAA
CAGCAGCCCAGAAGACCTCTTTGATGAGATTTAGTAATGAACTAGTCCGTAACTTGAAAGTATTTCGATT
TCTTGGCTTTATATATCTTGTGGAAAGGACGACAACACAAGCTAGCTGTGGCGGCG
