>Addgene plasmid #142888 | TFORF1929 | depositor partial sequence | sequence record 280803 | Barcode
CAACACAAGCTAGCTGTGGCGGCG
